Addgene plasmid #131171: pOVC1
Purpose: (Empty Backbone) Cloning vector containing A-B-C casette
Depositing lab: Harald Janovjak. Depositing organization: Institute of Science and Technology Austria (I.S.T. Austria). Publication: Engineering Strategy and Vector Library for the Rapid Generation of Modular Light-Controlled Protein-Protein Interactions. Tichy AM, Gerrard EJ, Legrand JMD, Hobbs RM, Janovjak H. J Mol Biol. 2019 May 29. pii: S0022-2836(19)30317-1. doi: 10.1016/j.jmb.2019.05.033. PubMed 31150735.
Backbone
  Vector backbone: pcDNA3.1-
  Backbone manufacturer: Invitrogen
  Backbone size (bp): 5363
  Vector type: Mammalian Expression
  Selectable markers: Neomycin (select with G418)
Growth in bacteria
  Bacterial resistance: Ampicillin, 100 μg/mL
  Growth temperature: 37°C
  Growth strain: DH5alpha
  Copy number: High Copy
Gene/Insert
  Gene/Insert name: None
Terms and licenses: Academic/Nonprofit Terms; Industry Terms: Not Available to Industry
How to cite: pOVC1 was a gift from Harald Janovjak (Addgene plasmid # 131171 ; http://n2t.net/addgene:131171 ; RRID:Addgene_131171)
