[The description below was written by a language model from this plasmid's Addgene catalogue record and pLannotate feature annotations shown in this document.]
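Description:
pOVC1 is an empty mammalian expression cloning vector built on the Invitrogen pcDNA3.1(-) backbone, about 5.4 kb in the sequenced record. It belongs to a vector library designed for the rapid, modular assembly of light-controlled protein-protein interaction constructs. It carries no gene insert. The catalogue entry instead describes an "A-B-C cassette", a cloning region that presumably accepts modules in three ordered positions. The feature table does not annotate this cassette, and its restriction sites and layout are not stated in the record. It most plausibly lies in the short unannotated interval between the T7 promoter and the bGH polyadenylation signal.

Expression in mammalian cells is driven by the human cytomegalovirus immediate early enhancer and promoter, with transcripts terminated by the bGH poly(A) signal. The T7 promoter upstream of the cloning region allows in vitro transcription and serves as a common sequencing primer site. A separate cassette, made up of the SV40 enhancer/early promoter, the neomycin phosphotransferase gene and the SV40 poly(A) signal, permits G418 selection of stably transfected cells. In E. coli the plasmid is maintained at high copy through a ColE1/pUC-type origin and selected with ampicillin via the β-lactamase gene and its native promoter. An f1 origin allows single-stranded DNA production.

Several small annotated fragments are probably backbone remnants or short sequence-similarity matches rather than functional elements. These include the truncated HIV-1 LTR piece, partial ble and lacI sequences, the lac promoter/operator region and a bom fragment. The vector is typically used as a recipient for inserting domains to build light-regulated fusion proteins for expression in mammalian cells.
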