Features (pLannotate 1.2.2; 19 found; start..end, strand, type, name):
     63..442     +  enhancer       CMV enhancer: human cytomegalovirus immediate early enhancer
    443..646     +  promoter       CMV promoter: human cytomegalovirus (CMV) immediate early promoter
    642..675     +  LTR            5' LTR (truncated) (fragment): truncated 5' long terminal repeat (LTR) from HIV-1
    691..709     +  promoter       T7 promoter: promoter for bacteriophage T7 RNA polymerase
    792..1016    +  polyA_signal   bGH poly(A) signal: bovine growth hormone polyadenylation signal
   1020..1041    +  promoter       SV40 promoter (fragment): SV40 enhancer and early promoter
   1062..1490    +  rep_origin     f1 ori (sequence partly withheld): f1 bacteriophage origin of replication; arrow indicates direction of (+) strand synthesis
   1504..1833    +  promoter       SV40 promoter: SV40 enhancer and early promoter
   1900..2691    +  CDS            neo: KKA2_KLEPN - Also known as kan, nptII. Experimental evidence at protein level: Swiss-Prot protein existence level 1. Resistance to kanamycin, neomycin, paromomycin, ribostamycin, butirosin and gentamicin B. From Klebsiella pneumoniae.
   2715..2873    +  CDS            ble (fragment): BLE_KLEPN - Experimental evidence at protein level: Swiss-Prot protein existence level 1. Binding protein with a strong affinity to the bleomycin family of antibiotics. Binds to CL990; an antimitotic-antibiotic compound. From Klebsiella pneumoniae.
   2868..2989    +  polyA_signal   SV40 poly(A) signal: SV40 polyadenylation signal
   3062..3078    -  protein_bind   lac operator: The lac repressor binds to the lac operator to inhibit transcription in E. coli. This inhibition can be relieved by adding lactose or isopropyl-β-D-thiogalactopyranoside (IPTG). lac repressor encoded by lacI
   3086..3116    -  promoter       lac promoter: promoter for the E. coli lac operon
   3131..3152    -  protein_bind   CAP binding site: CAP binding activates transcription in the presence of cAMP. E. coli catabolite activator protein
   3165..3257    -  CDS            lacI (fragment): lac repressor; lacI; The lac repressor binds to the lac operator to inhibit transcription in E. coli. This inhibition can be relieved by adding lactose or isopropyl-β-D-thiogalactopyranoside (IPTG).
   3440..4028    -  rep_origin     ori: high-copy-number ColE1/pMB1/pBR322/pUC origin of replication
   4199..5059    -  CDS            AmpR: β-lactamase; bla; confers resistance to ampicillin, carbenicillin, and related antibiotics
   5060..5164    -  promoter       AmpR promoter: bla
   5223..5275    -  misc_feature   bom (fragment): basis of mobility region from pBR322
>Addgene plasmid #131171 | pOVC1 | addgene full sequence | sequence record 256813 | Addgene NGS Result
GAATCTGCTTAGGGTTAGGCGTTTTGCGCTGCTTCGCGATGTACGGGCCAGATATACGCGTTGACATTGA
TTATTGACTAGTTATTAATAGTAATCAATTACGGGGTCATTAGTTCATAGCCCATATATGGAGTTCCGCG
TTACATAACTTACGGTAAATGGCCCGCCTGGCTGACCGCCCAACGACCCCCGCCCATTGACGTCAATAAT
GACGTATGTTCCCATAGTAACGCCAATAGGGACTTTCCATTGACGTCAATGGGTGGAGTATTTACGGTAA
ACTGCCCACTTGGCAGTACATCAAGTGTATCATATGCCAAGTACGCCCCCTATTGACGTCAATGACGGTA
AATGGCCCGCCTGGCATTATGCCCAGTACATGACCTTATGGGACTTTCCTACTTGGCAGTACATCTACGT
ATTAGTCATCGCTATTACCATGGTGATGCGGTTTTGGCAGTACATCAATGGGCGTGGATAGCGGTTTGAC
TCACGGGGATTTCCAAGTCTCCACCCCATTGACGTCAATGGGAGTTTGTTTTGGCACCAAAATCAACGGG
ACTTTCCAAAATGTCGTAACAACTCCGCCCCATTGACGCAAATGGGCGGTAGGCGTGTACGGTGGGAGGT
CTATATAAGCAGAGCTCTCTGGCTAACTAGAGAACCCACTGCTTACTGGCTTATCGAAATTAATACGACT
CACTATAGGGAGACCCAAGCTGACCATGGCCACCGGTGAATTCTCAGGCTCTGGATCCCCCGGGTAAGTT
TAAACCGCTGATCAGCCTCGACTGTGCCTTCTAGTTGCCAGCCATCTGTTGTTTGCCCCTCCCCCGTGCC
TTCCTTGACCCTGGAAGGTGCCACTCCCACTGTCCTTTCCTAATAAAATGAGGAAATTGCATCGCATTGT
CTGAGTAGGTGTCATTCTATTCTGGGGGGTGGGGTGGGGCAGGACAGCAAGGGGGAGGATTGGGAAGACA
ATAGCAGGCATGCTGGGGATGCGGTGGGCTCTATGGCTTCTGAGGCGGAAAGAACCAGCTGGGGCTCTAG
GGGGTATCCCC
[124 nt withheld, positions 1062-1185]
C
[91 nt withheld, positions 1187-1277]
A
[49 nt withheld, positions 1279-1327]
CCTTTGACGTTGGAGTCCACGTTCTTT
[37 nt withheld, positions 1355-1391]
ACCCTATCTCGGTCTATTCTTTTGATTTATAAGGGATTTTGCCGATTTCGGCCTATTGGTTAAAAAATGA
GCTGATTTAACAAAAATTTAACGCGAATTAATTCTGTGGAATGTGTGTCAGTTAGGGTGTGGAAAGTCCC
CAGGCTCCCCAGCAGGCAGAAGTATGCAAAGCATGCATCTCAATTAGTCAGCAACCAGGTGTGGAAAGTC
CCCAGGCTCCCCAGCAGGCAGAAGTATGCAAAGCATGCATCTCAATTAGTCAGCAACCATAGTCCCGCCC
CTAACTCCGCCCATCCCGCCCCTAACTCCGCCCAGTTCCGCCCATTCTCCGCCCCATGGCTGACTAATTT
TTTTTATTTATGCAGAGGCCGAGGCCGCCTCTGCCTCTGAGCTATTCCAGAAGTAGTGAGGAGGCTTTTT
TGGAGGCCTAGGCTTTTGCAAAAAGCTCTCGGGAGCTTGTATATCCATTTTCGGATCTGATCAAGAGACA
GGATGAGGATCGTTTCGCATGATTGAACAAGATGGATTGCACGCAGGTTCTCCGGCCGCTTGGGTGGAGA
GGCTATTCGGCTATGACTGGGCACAACAGACAATCGGCTGCTCTGATGCCGCCGTGTTCCGGCTGTCAGC
GCAGGGGCGCCCGGTTCTTTTTGTCAAGACCGACCTGTCCGGTGCCCTGAATGAACTGCAGGACGAGGCA
GCGCGGCTATCGTGGCTGGCCACGACGGGCGTTCCTTGCGCAGCTGTGCTCGACGTTGTCACTGAAGCGG
GAAGGGACTGGCTGCTATTGGGCGAAGTGCCGGGGCAGGATCTCCTGTCATCTCACCTTGCTCCTGCCGA
GAAAGTATCCATCATGGCTGATGCAATGCGGCGGCTGCATACGCTTGATCCGGCTACCTGCCCATTCGAC
CACCAAGCGAAACATCGCATCGAGCGAGCACGTACTCGGATGGAAGCCGGTCTTGTCGATCAGGATGATC
TGGACGAAGAGCATCAGGGGCTCGCGCCAGCCGAACTGTTCGCCAGGCTCAAGGCGCGCATGCCCGACGG
CGAGGATCTCGTCGTGACCCATGGCGATGCCTGCTTGCCGAATATCATGGTGGAAAATGGCCGCTTTTCT
GGATTCATCGACTGTGGCCGGCTGGGTGTGGCGGACCGCTATCAGGACATAGCGTTGGCTACCCGTGATA
TTGCTGAAGAGCTTGGCGGCGAATGGGCTGACCGCTTCCTCGTGCTTTACGGTATCGCCGCTCCCGATTC
GCAGCGCATCGCCTTCTATCGCCTTCTTGACGAGTTCTTCTGAGCGGGACTCTGGGGTTCGAAATGACCG
ACCAAGCGACGCCCAACCTGCCATCACGAGATTTCGATTCCACCGCCGCCTTCTATGAAAGGTTGGGCTT
CGGAATCGTTTTCCGGGACGCCGGCTGGATGATCCTCCAGCGCGGGGATCTCATGCTGGAGTTCTTCGCC
CACCCCAACTTGTTTATTGCAGCTTATAATGGTTACAAATAAAGCAATAGCATCACAAATTTCACAAATA
AAGCATTTTTTTCACTGCATTCTAGTTGTGGTTTGTCCAAACTCATCAATGTATCTTATCATGTCTGTAT
ACCGTCGACCTCTAGCTAGAGCTTGGCGTAATCATGGTCATAGCTGTTTCCTGTGTGAAATTGTTATCCG
CTCACAATTCCACACAACATACGAGCCGGAAGCATAAAGTGTAAAGCCTGGGGTGCCTAATGAGTGAGCT
AACTCACATTAATTGCGTTGCGCTCACTGCCCGCTTTCCAGTCGGGAAACCTGTCGTGCCAGCTGCATTA
ATGAATCGGCCAACGCGCGGGGAGAGGCGGTTTGCGTATTGGGCGCTCTTCCGCTTCCTCGCTCACTGAC
TCGCTGCGCTCGGTCGTTCGGCTGCGGCGAGCGGTATCAGCTCACTCAAAGGCGGTAATACGGTTATCCA
CAGAATCAGGGGATAACGCAGGAAAGAACATGTGAGCAAAAGGCCAGCAAAAGGCCAGGAACCGTAAAAA
GGCCGCGTTGCTGGCGTTTTTCCATAGGCTCCGCCCCCCTGACGAGCATCACAAAAATCGACGCTCAAGT
CAGAGGTGGCGAAACCCGACAGGACTATAAAGATACCAGGCGTTTCCCCCTGGAAGCTCCCTCGTGCGCT
CTCCTGTTCCGACCCTGCCGCTTACCGGATACCTGTCCGCCTTTCTCCCTTCGGGAAGCGTGGCGCTTTC
TCATAGCTCACGCTGTAGGTATCTCAGTTCGGTGTAGGTCGTTCGCTCCAAGCTGGGCTGTGTGCACGAA
CCCCCCGTTCAGCCCGACCGCTGCGCCTTATCCGGTAACTATCGTCTTGAGTCCAACCCGGTAAGACACG
ACTTATCGCCACTGGCAGCAGCCACTGGTAACAGGATTAGCAGAGCGAGGTATGTAGGCGGTGCTACAGA
GTTCTTGAAGTGGTGGCCTAACTACGGCTACACTAGAAGAACAGTATTTGGTATCTGCGCTCTGCTGAAG
CCAGTTACCTTCGGAAAAAGAGTTGGTAGCTCTTGATCCGGCAAACAAACCACCGCTGGTAGCGGTGGTT
TTTTTGTTTGCAAGCAGCAGATTACGCGCAGAAAAAAAGGATCTCAAGAAGATCCTTTGATCTTTTCTAC
GGGGTCTGACGCTCAGTGGAACGAAAACTCACGTTAAGGGATTTTGGTCATGAGATTATCAAAAAGGATC
TTCACCTAGATCCTTTTAAATTAAAAATGAAGTTTTAAATCAATCTAAAGTATATATGAGTAAACTTGGT
CTGACAGTTACCAATGCTTAATCAGTGAGGCACCTATCTCAGCGATCTGTCTATTTCGTTCATCCATAGT
TGCCTGACTCCCCGTCGTGTAGATAACTACGATACGGGAGGGCTTACCATCTGGCCCCAGTGCTGCAATG
ATACCGCGAGACCCACGCTCACCGGCTCCAGATTTATCAGCAATAAACCAGCCAGCCGGAAGGGCCGAGC
GCAGAAGTGGTCCTGCAACTTTATCCGCCTCCATCCAGTCTATTAATTGTTGCCGGGAAGCTAGAGTAAG
TAGTTCGCCAGTTAATAGTTTGCGCAACGTTGTTGCCATTGCTACAGGCATCGTGGTGTCACGCTCGTCG
TTTGGTATGGCTTCATTCAGCTCCGGTTCCCAACGATCAAGGCGAGTTACATGATCCCCCATGTTGTGCA
AAAAAGCGGTTAGCTCCTTCGGTCCTCCGATCGTTGTCAGAAGTAAGTTGGCCGCAGTGTTATCACTCAT
GGTTATGGCAGCACTGCATAATTCTCTTACTGTCATGCCATCCGTAAGATGCTTTTCTGTGACTGGTGAG
TACTCAACCAAGTCATTCTGAGAATAGTGTATGCGGCGACCGAGTTGCTCTTGCCCGGCGTCAATACGGG
ATAATACCGCGCCACATAGCAGAACTTTAAAAGTGCTCATCATTGGAAAACGTTCTTCGGGGCGAAAACT
CTCAAGGATCTTACCGCTGTTGAGATCCAGTTCGATGTAACCCACTCGTGCACCCAACTGATCTTCAGCA
TCTTTTACTTTCACCAGCGTTTCTGGGTGAGCAAAAACAGGAAGGCAAAATGCCGCAAAAAAGGGAATAA
GGGCGACACGGAAATGTTGAATACTCATACTCTTCCTTTTTCAATATTATTGAAGCATTTATCAGGGTTA
TTGTCTCATGAGCGGATACATATTTGAATGTATTTAGAAAAATAAACAAATAGGGGTTCCGCGCACATTT
CCCCGAAAAGTGCCACCTGACGTCGACGGATCGGGAGATCTCCCGATCCCCTATGGTGCACTCTCAGTAC
AATCTGCTCTGATGCCGCATAGTTAAGCCAGTATCTGCTCCCTGCTTGTGTGTTGGAGGTCGCTGAGTAG
TGCGCGAGCAAAATTTAAGCTACAACAAGGCAAGGCTTGACCGACAATTGCATGAA
