>Addgene plasmid #131171 | pOVC1 | depositor partial sequence | sequence record 251420 | pOVC1
ACCATGGCCACCGGTGAATTCTCAGGCTCTGGATCCCCCGGGTAA
